>Addgene plasmid #47835 | pFAB3701 | addgene partial sequence | sequence record 69928 | Neo-R 5'-GCCCAGTCATAGCCGAATAG-3'
TCATGCGAAACGATCCTCATCCTGTCTCTTGATCAGATCATGATCCCCTGCGCCATCAGATCCTTGGCGG
CAAGAAAGCCATCCAGTTTACTTTGCAGGGCTTCCCAACCTTACCAGAGGGCGCCCCAGCTGGCAATTCC
GACGTCGAATTCAAAAGATCTTAAGTAAGTAAGAGTATACGTATATCGGCTAATAACGTATTAAGGCGCT
TCGGCGCCTTTTTTTATGGGGGTATTTTCATCCCAATCCACACGTCCAACGCACAGCAAACACCACGTCG
ACCCTATCAGCTGCGTGCTTTCTATGAGTCGTTGCTGCATAACTTGACATCAGGAAAATTTTTCTGTATA
ATGTGTGGAGGGCCCAAGTTCACTTAAAAAGGAGATCAACAATGAAAGCAATTTTCGTACTGAAACATCT
TAATCATGCACAGGAGACTTTCTAATGGCGAGTAGCGAAGACGTTATCAAAGAGTTCATGCGTTTCAAAG
TTCGTATGGAAGGTTCCGTTAACGGTCACGAGTTCGAAATCGAAGGTGAAGGTGAAGGTCGTCCGTACGA
AGGTACCCAGACCGCTAAACTGAAAGTTACCAAAGGTGGTCCGCTGCCGTTCGCTTGGGACATCCTGTCC
CCGCAGTTCCAGTACGGTTCCAAAGCTTACGTTAAACACCCGGCTGACATCCCGGACTACCTGAAACTGT
CCTTCCCGGAAGGTTTCAAATGGGAACGTGTTATGAACTTCGAAGACGGTGGTGTTGTTACCGTTACCCA
GGACTCCTCCCTGCAAGACGGTGAGTTCATCTACAAAGTTAAACTGCGTGGTACCAACTTCCCGTCCGAC
GGTCCGGTTATGCA
