[The description below was written by a language model from this plasmid's Addgene catalogue record.]
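Description:
pFAB3701 is a bacterial expression and synthetic-biology reporter plasmid from the BIOFAB collection, built on the pFAB1781 backbone (about 3 kb without insert). It is maintained in E. coli under kanamycin selection and is catalogued as high copy. The record does not name the origin of replication. One of the listed sequencing primers targets a p15A origin, which suggests but does not establish that this origin is present. No feature table accompanies the entry, so the detailed layout of the backbone, including terminators and the exact RFP variant, is not documented here.

The payload is a short synthetic insert of 124 bp that combines a transcription initiation element, promoter 4 (P4, part apFAB65), with a translation initiation element, BCD1 (part apFAB681). A BCD, or bicistronic design, is a standardized translation initiation cassette in which a short leader open reading frame is translationally coupled to the downstream gene. Ribosomes translating the leader help unfold local mRNA structure around the second ribosome binding site, making expression less dependent on the sequence of the gene of interest. In this plasmid the promoter/BCD pair drives a red fluorescent protein reporter, and RFP fluorescence serves as the readout of the combined strength of the two elements.

The plasmid belongs to a series characterizing many promoter/BCD pairings. Across the series, fluorescence scores ranged from about 6 to about 635 arbitrary units. This combination scored roughly 51, placing it toward the lower end of that range. It is useful as a calibrated reference or as a source of defined-strength expression parts for predictable gene expression in E. coli.
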