Addgene plasmid #47835: pFAB3701
Purpose: BIOFAB RFP reporter plasmid for measuring promoter 4 + BCD1 efficiency.
Depositing lab: Drew Endy. Depositing organization: Stanford University. Publication: Precise and reliable gene expression via standard transcription and translation initiation elements. Mutalik VK, Guimaraes JC, Cambray G, Lam C, Christoffersen MJ, Mai QA, Tran AB, Paull M, Keasling JD, Arkin AP, Endy D. Nat Methods. 2013 Apr;10(4):354-60. doi: 10.1038/nmeth.2404. Epub 2013 Mar 10. PubMed 23474465.
Backbone
  Vector backbone: pFAB1781
  Backbone size w/o insert (bp): 3000
  Vector type: Bacterial Expression, Synthetic Biology
Growth in bacteria
  Bacterial resistance: Kanamycin, 50 μg/mL
  Growth temperature: 37°C
  Growth strain: BW25113
  Copy number: High Copy
Gene/Insert
  Gene/Insert name: promoter 4 and BCD1 (alt name: P4, apFAB65 and BCD1, apFAB681)
  Species: Synthetic
  Insert size (bp): 124
  Promoter: see insert
  Cloning method: Unknown
  Sequencing primers: 5′ Neo-R; 3′ p15A-R
Terms and licenses: Academic/Nonprofit Terms; Industry Terms: Not Available to Industry
Depositor comments: http://biofab.org/services RFP fluorescence (Arbitrary Units, AU) is used to measure the efficiency of the promoter/BCD combination. Promoter/BCD combinations ranged from a low score of 6.14 to a high score of 634.54. The score for this combination was: 50.75
How to cite: pFAB3701 was a gift from Drew Endy (Addgene plasmid # 47835 ; http://n2t.net/addgene:47835 ; RRID:Addgene_47835)
