LOCUS       Exported 3020 bp ds-DNA circular SYN 13-MAY-2021
DEFINITION  BIOFAB RFP reporter plasmid for measuring promoter 4 + BCD1
            efficiency..
ACCESSION   .
VERSION     .
KEYWORDS    pFAB3701
SOURCE      synthetic DNA construct
  ORGANISM  synthetic DNA construct
REFERENCE   1 (bases 1 to 3020)
  AUTHORS   Mutalik VK, Guimaraes JC, Cambray G, Lam C, Christoffersen MJ, Mai
            QA, Tran AB, Paull M, Keasling JD, Arkin AP, Endy D
  TITLE     Precise and reliable gene expression via standard transcription and
            translation initiation elements.
  JOURNAL   Nat Methods. 2013 Apr;10(4):354-60. doi: 10.1038/nmeth.2404. Epub
            2013 Mar 10.
  PUBMED    23474465
REFERENCE   2 (bases 1 to 3020)
  AUTHORS   .
  TITLE     Direct Submission
  JOURNAL   Exported May 13, 2021 from SnapGene Server 1.1.58
            http://www.snapgene.com
FEATURES             Location/Qualifiers
     source          1..3020
                     /organism="synthetic DNA construct"
                     /mol_type="other DNA"
     terminator      97..191
                     /label=lambda t0 terminator
                     /note="transcription terminator from phage lambda"
     CDS             complement(222..1016)
                     /codon_start=1
                     /gene="aph(3')-II (or nptII)"
                     /product="aminoglycoside phosphotransferase from Tn5"
                     /label=NeoR/KanR
                     /note="confers resistance to neomycin, kanamycin, and G418
                     (Geneticin(R))"
                     /translation="MIEQDGLHAGSPAAWVERLFGYDWAQQTIGCSDAAVFRLSAQGRP
                     VLFVKTDLSGALNELQDEAARLSWLATTGVPCAAVLDVVTEAGRDWLLLGEVPGQDLLS
                     SHLAPAEKVSIMADAMRRLHTLDPATCPFDHQAKHRIERARTRMEAGLVDQDDLDEEHQ
                     GLAPAELFARLKARMPDGEDLVVTHGDACLPNIMVENGRFSGFIDCGRLGVADRYQDIA
                     LATRDIAEELGGEWADRFLVLYGIAAPDSQRIAFYRLLDEFF"
     primer_bind     complement(333..352)
                     /label=Neo-F
                     /note="Neomycin resistance gene, forward primer"
     primer_bind     943..962
                     /label=Neo-R
                     /note="Neomycin resistance gene, reverse primer"
     CDS             1457..2134
                     /codon_start=1
                     /product="monomeric derivative of DsRed (Campbell et al.,
                     2002)"
                     /label=mRFP1
                     /translation="MASSEDVIKEFMRFKVRMEGSVNGHEFEIEGEGEGRPYEGTQTAK
                     LKVTKGGPLPFAWDILSPQFQYGSKAYVKHPADIPDYLKLSFPEGFKWERVMNFEDGGV
                     VTVTQDSSLQDGEFIYKVKLRGTNFPSDGPVMQKKTMGWEASTERMYPEDGALKGEIKM
                     RLKLKDGGHYDAEVKTTYMAKKPVQLPGAYKTDIKLDITSHNEDYTIVEQYERAEGRHS
                     TGA"
     terminator      2167..2238
                     /label=rrnB T1 terminator
                     /note="transcription terminator T1 from the E. coli rrnB
                     gene"
     terminator      2254..2281
                     /label=T7Te terminator
                     /note="phage T7 early transcription terminator"
     primer_bind     complement(2324..2341)
                     /label=L4440
                     /note="L4440 vector, forward primer"
     rep_origin      complement(2458..3003)
                     /direction=LEFT
                     /label=p15A ori
                     /note="Plasmids containing the medium-copy-number p15A
                     origin of replication can be propagated in E. coli cells
                     that contain a second plasmid with the ColE1 origin. "
     primer_bind     complement(2538..2557)
                     /label=pBR322ori-F
                     /note="pBR322 origin, forward primer"
ORIGIN
        1 tcagataaaa tatttctaga tttcagtgca atttatctct tcaaatgtag cacctgaagt
       61 cagccccata cgatataagt tgttactagt gcttggattc tcaccaataa aaaacgcccg
      121 gcggcaaccg agcgttctga acaaatccag atggagttct gaggtcatta ctggatctat
      181 caacaggagt ccaagcgagc tctcgaaccc cagagtcccg ctcagaagaa ctcgtcaaga
      241 aggcgataga aggcgatgcg ctgcgaatcg ggagcggcga taccgtaaag cacgaggaag
      301 cggtcagccc attcgccgcc aagctcttca gcaatatcac gggtagccaa cgctatgtcc
      361 tgatagcggt ccgccacacc cagccggcca cagtcgatga atccagaaaa gcggccattt
      421 tccaccatga tattcggcaa gcaggcatcg ccatgggtca cgacgagatc ctcgccgtcg
      481 ggcatgcgcg ccttgagcct ggcgaacagt tcggctggcg cgagcccctg atgctcttcg
      541 tccagatcat cctgatcgac aagaccggct tccatccgag tacgtgctcg ctcgatgcga
      601 tgtttcgctt ggtggtcgaa tgggcaggta gccggatcaa gcgtatgcag ccgccgcatt
      661 gcatcagcca tgatggatac tttctcggca ggagcaaggt gagatgacag gagatcctgc
      721 cccggcactt cgcccaatag cagccagtcc cttcccgctt cagtgacaac gtcgagcaca
      781 gctgcgcaag gaacgcccgt cgtggccagc cacgatagcc gcgctgcctc gtcctgcagt
      841 tcattcaggg caccggacag gtcggtcttg acaaaaagaa ccgggcgccc ctgcgctgac
      901 agccggaaca cggcggcatc agagcagccg attgtctgtt gtgcccagtc atagccgaat
      961 agcctctcca cccaagcggc cggagaacct gcgtgcaatc catcttgttc aatcatgcga
     1021 aacgatcctc atcctgtctc ttgatcagat catgatcccc tgcgccatca gatccttggc
     1081 ggcaagaaag ccatccagtt tactttgcag ggcttcccaa ccttaccaga gggcgcccca
     1141 gctggcaatt ccgacgtcga attcaaaaga tcttaagtaa gtaagagtat acgtatatcg
     1201 gctaataacg tattaaggcg cttcggcgcc tttttttatg ggggtatttt catcccaatc
     1261 cacacgtcca acgcacagca aacaccacgt cgaccctatc agctgcgtgc tttctatgag
     1321 tcgttgctgc ataacttgac atcaggaaaa tttttctgta taatgtgtgg agggcccaag
     1381 ttcacttaaa aaggagatca acaatgaaag caattttcgt actgaaacat cttaatcatg
     1441 cacaggagac tttctaatgg cgagtagcga agacgttatc aaagagttca tgcgtttcaa
     1501 agttcgtatg gaaggttccg ttaacggtca cgagttcgaa atcgaaggtg aaggtgaagg
     1561 tcgtccgtac gaaggtaccc agaccgctaa actgaaagtt accaaaggtg gtccgctgcc
     1621 gttcgcttgg gacatcctgt ccccgcagtt ccagtacggt tccaaagctt acgttaaaca
     1681 cccggctgac atcccggact acctgaaact gtccttcccg gaaggtttca aatgggaacg
     1741 tgttatgaac ttcgaagacg gtggtgttgt taccgttacc caggactcct ccctgcaaga
     1801 cggtgagttc atctacaaag ttaaactgcg tggtaccaac ttcccgtccg acggtccggt
     1861 tatgcagaaa aaaaccatgg gttgggaagc ttccaccgaa cgtatgtacc cggaagacgg
     1921 tgctctgaaa ggtgaaatca aaatgcgtct gaaactgaaa gacggtggtc actacgacgc
     1981 tgaagttaaa accacctaca tggctaaaaa accggttcag ctgccgggtg cttacaaaac
     2041 cgacatcaaa ctggacatca cctcccacaa cgaagactac accatcgttg aacagtacga
     2101 acgtgctgaa ggtcgtcact ccaccggtgc ttaaggatcg gttgtcgagt aaggatctcc
     2161 aggcatcaaa taaaacgaaa ggctcagtcg aaagactggg cctttcgttt tatctgttgt
     2221 ttgtcggtga acgctctcta ctagagtcac actggctcac cttcgggtgg gcctttctgc
     2281 gtttatagga tcctaactcg agcctaggga tatattccgc ttcctcgctc actgactcgc
     2341 tacgctcggt cgttcgactg cggcgagcgg aaatggctta cgaacggggc ggagatttcc
     2401 tggaagatgc caggaagata cttaacaggg aagtgagagg gccgcggcaa agccgttttt
     2461 ccataggctc cgcccccctg acaagcatca cgaaatctga cgctcaaatc agtggtggcg
     2521 aaacccgaca ggactataaa gataccaggc gtttccccct ggcggctccc tcgtgcgctc
     2581 tcctgttcct gcctttcggt ttaccggtgt cattccgctg ttatggccgc gtttgtctca
     2641 ttccacgcct gacactcagt tccgggtagg cagttcgctc caagctggac tgtatgcacg
     2701 aaccccccgt tcagtccgac cgctgcgcct tatccggtaa ctatcgtctt gagtccaacc
     2761 cggaaagaca tgcaaaagca ccactggcag cagccactgg taattgattt agaggagtta
     2821 gtcttgaagt catgcgccgg ttaaggctaa actgaaagga caagttttgg tgactgcgct
     2881 cctccaagcc agttacctcg gttcaaagag ttggtagctc agagaacctt cgaaaaaccg
     2941 ccctgcaagg cggttttttc gttttcagag caagagatta cgcgcagacc aaaacgatct
     3001 caagaagatc atcttattaa
//
